>Addgene plasmid #221661 | pGWB602-tkUnaG | addgene full sequence | sequence record 448723 | Addgene NGS Result
CTAAGCGCTGTTATCAACCACTTTGTACAAGAAAGCTGGGTCTAGATATCCTCATTCCGTCGCCCTCCGG
TAGCTGCGCACAGCCACGACGTCTCCCATCGTAAGTGTCACGACCAGTTTACCGTCCTTTATCTCTCGGA
CATACGTCGTCTCCTTGCCGTCCCACTTTTGTACGTACACCAGCTTCTCTCCCACCAAGTTCACGACAGA
TTTTACGCCTTTTCTTCGATCAGAAGGAAATTCGTCGAACTCCTCCCCTAATTTGAACTTTACTTGAGTG
TCAAGGAACGTAGGAGGTCCATTCTCTATTTTCACTGTCATTTTGTCTCCGTCCTTCTGGGAGATGTACA
ATGTCGGCGTCGTGGCATCCCCACCATCGCTTAATTCCTTTGGGGCTCCGATAGCTTTCAGGTATTCACC
AAAATTATGGCTGTCTGCGATCTTCCAGGTGCCAACAAATTTCTCGACCATACCAGAACCACCGGATCCA
CCAGAACCACCCTTGTACAGCTCGTCCATGCCGCCGGTGGAGTGGCGGCCCTCGGCGCGTTCGTACTGTT
CCACGATGGTGTAGTCCTCGTTGTGGGAGGTGATGTCCAACTTGATGTTGACGTTGTAGGCGCCGGGCAG
CTGCACGGGCTTCTTGGCCTTGTAGGTGGTCTTGACCTCAGCGTCGTAGTGGCCGCCGTCCTTCAGCTTC
AGCCTCTGCTTGATCTCGCCCTTCAGGGCGCCGTCCTCGGGGTACATCCGCTCGGAGGAGGCCTCCCAGC
CCATGGTCTTCTTCTGCATTACGGGGCCGTCGGAGGGGAAGTTGGTGCCGCGCAGCTTCACCTTGTAGAT
GAACTCGCCGTCCTGCAGGGAGGAGTCCTGGGTCACGGTCACCACGCCGCCGTCCTCGAAGTTCATCACG
CGCTCCCACTTGAAGCCCTCGGGGAAGGACAGCTTCAAGTAGTCGGGGATGTCGGCGGGGTGCTTCACGT
AGGCCTTGGAGCCGTACATGAACTGAGGGGACAGGATGTCCCAGGCGAAGGGCAGGGGGCCACCCTTGGT
CACCTTCAGCTTGGCGGTCTGGGTGCCCTCGTAGGGGCGGCCCTCGCCCTCGCCCTCGATCTCGAACTCG
TGGCCGTTCACGGAGCCCTCCATGTGCACCTTGAAGCGCATGAACTCCTTGATGATGGCCATGTTATCCT
CCTCGCCCTTGCTCACCATACCGCCGCTACCGCCAGATTTATGCCAACCATTTGATGAGTGCTTAATTTC
AAGGATCCTTTTCTTTGCGATGATTCGATTGCGTATGACCTCTTTGGATTCAACAGCTTCATCACTGTTA
CTAAGCACCATAGCACATAGCTCATCTAAAGCTAGCATTGAAAATGGCTCCTCTATAAGAACACCCACTT
CTTCAATGCAGAAGAGAGAGGCAGCACTGATGAAAGTAGCAGGGACTACATTCCAGTGGCAATCATCCCA
GAGAATAACAGGGAGTGTTAGATGCCATAAGACTAAGAACCTCGACGTTAGTCGTGTGTAGGAAAGTGGA
ATCGGAATTCCCATTAGTTGTTCACATACACCAATTCCTTCCTGTAATTGCATCATCTTTGTTTCCAACA
TATCTATCTTTGTACTATCCAAATTCAGCAGCTGAAGGCTCTGAGAAATGAATTGAATGACACAACGTGG
ACGATGCTTGGATTGAAGAATCAAAGACAGATCATCTACTTCTATCACATTCTTGAGATCACTAGCAATA
TCTGAACCATAAATCACATGGCACTTAAGCGCCACAGGGAAAGCAACAATGTAACGCAAAAGCGCATCTC
TGATGATCAATTCATCACCGGAGCCATGAACAGAAGAAATAACTAGCCTAGCTAAATCATTGGTTCCACT
AATGATCTTAACCCAAGCTTTCCTTCCTTGTTCAAACCTTGAATAAGAAGCCTCAGTGCGAAACACTAGA
AGCAGAGCTAAAGCCGGAGCCGTAAGCTGATACGGTAGAGGAGAAGCTCGAAGTACAGGGAAGAAATCAG
GCAACCAGTCCAAATCCACGGCGGAGTTATAGCCGGCGATCAGGATCGCGACGGTGGTGAAGAAGAAAAC
AGGCGGAATCAAAGACAGTATAACGCGTGAAGATGGGCTCGAGGATACGTGACGGAGATGGCGAAGAGAG
CTTCTGTGTCTGACCCAATTCTCGTGAGTGTAGAGAGATCGTTTCTGCTGCATCCGTCTCTCTTTGATAC
CGTCAGACCAGTTTGGGACAGCTTTAAGCAGCGAAATGAGCTTCTCGGATAGAGGTGAATCGTCGGATTT
GGGGCCGGAGGAGACGCAGGAAGGATTGAATTTGAAATGTAGGGATTTGGGAGCTCTGGCGGAGATTCCG
GAGTATAATCGTGGTTTGAGAAAGGATAGGTTGGTAAAGTTAGAAGAAAAAGATAGGTTCATTGACTGAT
ACATGTCGACTGAATTGGTTCCTTTAAAGCCTGCTTTTTTGTACAAACTTGTTGATAACTCTAGAGTCCC
CCGTGTTCTCTCCAAATGAAATGAACTTCCTTATATAGAGGAAGGGTCTTGCGAAGGATAGTGGGATTGT
GCGTCATCCCTTACGTCAGTGGAGATATCACATCAATCCACTTGCTTTGAAGACGTGGTTGGAACGTCTT
CTTTTTCCACGATGCTCCTCGTGGGTGGGGGTCCATCTTTGGGACCACTGTCGGCAGAGGCATCTTCAAC
GATGGCCTTTCCTTTATCGCAATGATGGCATTTGTAGGAGCCACCTTCCTTTTCCACTATCTTCACAATA
AAGTGACAGATAGCTGGGCAATGGAATCCGAGGAGGTTTCCGGATATTACCCTTTGTTGAAAAGTCTCAA
TTGCCCTTTGGTCTTCTGAGACTGTATCTTTGATATTTTTGGAGTAGACAAGTGTGTCGTGCTCCACCAT
GTTGACGAAGATTTTCTTCTTGTCATTGAGTCGTAAGAGACTCTGTATGAACTGTTCGCCAGTCTTTACG
GCGAGTTCTGTTAGGTCCTCTATTTGAATCTTTGACTCCATGGCCTTTGATTCAGTGGGAACTACCTTTT
TAGAGACTCCAATCTCTATTACTTGCCTTGGTTTGTGAAGCAAGCCTTGAATCGTCCATACTGGAATAGT
ACTTCTGATCTTGAGAAATATATCTTTCTCTGTGTTCTTGATGCAGTTAGTCCTGAATCTTTTGACTGCA
TCTTTAACCTTCTTGGGAAGGTATTTGATTTCCTGGAGATTATTGCTCGGGTAGATCGTCTTGATGAGAC
CTGCTGCGTAAGCCTCTCTAACCATCTGTGGGTTAGCATTCTTTCTGAAATTGAAAAGGCTAATCTGGGG
ACCTGCAGGCATGCAAGCTTGGCACTGGCCGTCGTTTTACAACGTCGTGACTGGGAAAACCCTGGCGTTA
CCCAACTTAATCGCCTTGCAGCACATCCCCCTTTCGCCAGCTGGCGTAATAGCGAAGAGGCCCGCACCGA
TCGCCCTTCCCAACAGTTGCGCAGCCTGAATGGCGAATGCTAGAGCAGCTTGAGCTTGGATCAGATTGTC
GTTTCCCGCCTTCAGTTTAAACTATCAGTGTTTGACAGGATATATTGGCGGGTAAACCTAAGAGAAAAGA
GCGTTTATTAGAATAATCGGATATTTAAAAGGGCGTGAAAAGGTTTATCCGTTCGTCCATTTGTATGTGC
ATGCCAACCACAGGGTTCCCCTCGGGATCAAAGTACTTTGATCCAACCCCTCCGCTGCTATAGTGCAGTC
GGCTTCTGACGTTCAGTGCAGCCGTCTTCTGAAAACGACATGTCGCACAAGTCCTAAGTTACGCGACAGG
CTGCCGCCCTGCCCTTTTCCTGGCGTTTTCTTGTCGCGTGTTTTAGTCGCATAAAGTAGAATACTTGCGA
CTAGAACCGGAGACATTACGCCATGAACAAGAGCGCCGCCGCTGGCCTGCTGGGCTATGCCCGCGTCAGC
ACCGACGACCAGGACTTGACCAACCAACGGGCCGAACTGCACGCGGCCGGCTGCACCAAGCTGTTTTCCG
AGAAGATCACCGGCACCAGGCGCGACCGCCCGGAGCTGGCCAGGATGCTTGACCACCTACGCCCTGGCGA
CGTTGTGACAGTGACCAGGCTAGACCGCCTGGCCCGCAGCACCCGCGACCTACTGGACATTGCCGAGCGC
ATCCAGGAGGCCGGCGCGGGCCTGCGTAGCCTGGCAGAGCCGTGGGCCGACACCACCACGCCGGCCGGCC
GCATGGTGTTGACCGTGTTCGCCGGCATTGCCGAGTTCGAGCGTTCCCTAATCATCGACCGCACCCGGAG
CGGGCGCGAGGCCGCCAAGGCCCGAGGCGTGAAGTTTGGCCCCCGCCCTACCCTCACCCCGGCACAGATC
GCGCACGCCCGCGAGCTGATCGACCAGGAAGGCCGCACCGTGAAAGAGGCGGCTGCACTGCTTGGCGTGC
ATCGCTCGACCCTGTACCGCGCACTTGAGCGCAGCGAGGAAGTGACGCCCACCGAGGCCAGGCGGCGCGG
TGCCTTCCGTGAGGACGCATTGACCGAGGCCGACGCCCTGGCGGCCGCCGAGAATGAACGCCAAGAGGAA
CAAGCATGAAACCGCACCAGGACGGCCAGGACGAACCGTTTTTCATTACCGAAGAGATCGAGGCGGAGAT
GATCGCGGCCGGGTACGTGTTCGAGCCGCCCGCGCACGTCTCAACCGTGCGGCTGCATGAAATCCTGGCC
GGTTTGTCTGATGCCAAGCTGGCGGCCTGGCCGGCCAGCTTGGCCGCTGAAGAAACCGAGCGCCGCCGTC
TAAAAAGGTGATGTGTATTTGAGTAAAACAGCTTGCGTCATGCGGTCGCTGCGTATATGATGCGATGAGT
AAATAAACAAATACGCAAGGGGAACGCATGAAGGTTATCGCTGTACTTAACCAGAAAGGCGGGTCAGGCA
AGACGACCATCGCAACCCATCTAGCCCGCGCCCTGCAACTCGCCGGGGCCGATGTTCTGTTAGTCGATTC
CGATCCCCAGGGCAGTGCCCGCGATTGGGCGGCCGTGCGGGAAGATCAACCGCTAACCGTTGTCGGCATC
GACCGCCCGACGATTGACCGCGACGTGAAGGCCATCGGCCGGCGCGACTTCGTAGTGATCGACGGAGCGC
CCCAGGCGGCGGACTTGGCTGTGTCCGCGATCAAGGCAGCCGACTTCGTGCTGATTCCGGTGCAGCCAAG
CCCTTACGACATATGGGCCACCGCCGACCTGGTGGAGCTGGTTAAGCAGCGCATTGAGGTCACGGATGGA
AGGCTACAAGCGGCCTTTGTCGTGTCGCGGGCGATCAAAGGCACGCGCATCGGCGGTGAGGTTGCCGAGG
CGCTGGCCGGGTACGAGCTGCCCATTCTTGAGTCCCGTATCACGCAGCGCGTGAGCTACCCAGGCACTGC
CGCCGCCGGCACAACCGTTCTTGAATCAGAACCCGAGGGCGACGCTGCCCGCGAGGTCCAGGCGCTGGCC
GCTGAAATTAAATCAAAACTCATTTGAGTTAATGAGGTAAAGAGAAAATGAGCAAAAGCACAAACACGCT
AAGTGCCGGCCGTCCGAGCGCACGCAGCAGCAAGGCTGCAACGTTGGCCAGCCTGGCAGACACGCCAGCC
ATGAAGCGGGTCAACTTTCAGTTGCCGGCGGAGGATCACACCAAGCTGAAGATGTACGCGGTACGCCAAG
GCAAGACCATTACCGAGCTGCTATCTGAATACATCGCGCAGCTACCAGAGTAAATGAGCAAATGAATAAA
TGAGTAGATGAATTTTAGCGGCTAAAGGAGGCGGCATGGAAAATCAAGAACAACCAGGCACCGACGCCGT
GGAATGCCCCATGTGTGGAGGAACGGGCGGTTGGCCAGGCGTAAGCGGCTGGGTTGTCTGCCGGCCCTGC
AATGGCACTGGAACCCCCAAGCCCGAGGAATCGGCGTGAGCGGTCGCAAACCATCCGGCCCGGTACAAAT
CGGCGCGGCGCTGGGTGATGACCTGGTGGAGAAGTTGAAGGCCGCGCAGGCCGCCCAGCGGCAACGCATC
GAGGCAGAAGCACGCCCCGGTGAATCGTGGCAAGCGGCCGCTGATCGAATCCGCAAAGAATCCCGGCAAC
CGCCGGCAGCCGGTGCGCCGTCGATTAGGAAGCCGCCCAAGGGCGACGAGCAACCAGATTTTTTCGTTCC
GATGCTCTATGACGTGGGCACCCGCGATAGTCGCAGCATCATGGACGTGGCCGTTTTCCGTCTGTCGAAG
CGTGACCGACGAGCTGGCGAGGTGATCCGCTACGAGCTTCCAGACGGGCACGTAGAGGTTTCCGCAGGGC
CGGCCGGCATGGCCAGTGTGTGGGATTACGACCTGGTACTGATGGCGGTTTCCCATCTAACCGAATCCAT
GAACCGATACCGGGAAGGGAAGGGAGACAAGCCCGGCCGCGTGTTCCGTCCACACGTTGCGGACGTACTC
AAGTTCTGCCGGCGAGCCGATGGCGGAAAGCAGAAAGACGACCTGGTAGAAACCTGCATTCGGTTAAACA
CCACGCACGTTGCCATGCAGCGTACGAAGAAGGCCAAGAACGGCCGCCTGGTGACGGTATCCGAGGGTGA
AGCCTTGATTAGCCGCTACAAGATCGTAAAGAGCGAAACCGGGCGGCCGGAGTACATCGAGATCGAGCTA
GCTGATTGGATGTACCGCGAGATCACAGAAGGCAAGAACCCGGACGTGCTGACGGTTCACCCCGATTACT
TTTTGATCGATCCCGGCATCGGCCGTTTTCTCTACCGCCTGGCACGCCGCGCCGCAGGCAAGGCAGAAGC
CAGATGGTTGTTCAAGACGATCTACGAACGCAGTGGCAGCGCCGGAGAGTTCAAGAAGTTCTGTTTCACC
GTGCGCAAGCTGATCGGGTCAAATGACCTGCCGGAGTACGATTTGAAGGAGGAGGCGGGGCAGGCTGGCC
CGATCCTAGTCATGCGCTACCGCAACCTGATCGAGGGCGAAGCATCCGCCGGTTCCTAATGTACGGAGCA
GATGCTAGGGCAAATTGCCCTAGCAGGGGAAAAAGGTCGAAAAGGTCTCTTTCCTGTGGATAGCACGTAC
ATTGGGAACCCAAAGCCGTACATTGGGAACCGGAACCCGTACATTGGGAACCCAAAGCCGTACATTGGGA
ACCGGTCACACATGTAAGTGACTGATATAAAAGAGAAAAAAGGCGATTTTTCCGCCTAAAACTCTTTAAA
ACTTATTAAAACTCTTAAAACCCGCCTGGCCTGTGCATAACTGTCTGGCCAGCGCACAGCCGAAGAGCTG
CAAAAAGCGCCTACCCTTCGGTCGCTGCGCTCCCTACGCCCCGCCGCTTCGCGTCGGCCTATCGCGGCCG
CTGGCCGCTCAAAAATGGCTGGCCTACGGCCAGGCAATCTACCAGGGCGCGGACAAGCCGCGCCGTCGCC
ACTCGACCGCCGGCGCCCACATCAAGGCACCCTGCCTCGCGCGTTTCGGTGATGACGGTGAAAACCTCTG
ACACATGCAGCTCCCGGAGACGGTCACAGCTTGTCTGTAAGCGGATGCCGGGAGCAGACAAGCCCGTCAG
GGCGCGTCAGCGGGTGTTGGCGGGTGTCGGGGCGCAGCCATGACCCAGTCACGTAGCGATAGCGGAGTGT
ATACTGGCTTAACTATGCGGCATCAGAGCAGATTGTACTGAGAGTGCACCATATGCGGTGTGAAATACCG
CACAGATGCGTAAGGAGAAAATACCGCATCAGGCGCTCTTCCGCTTCCTCGCTCACTGACTCGCTGCGCT
CGGTCGTTCGGCTGCGGCGAGCGGTATCAGCTCACTCAAAGGCGGTAATACGGTTATCCACAGAATCAGG
GGATAACGCAGGAAAGAACATGTGAGCAAAAGGCCAGCAAAAGGCCAGGAACCGTAAAAAGGCCGCGTTG
CTGGCGTTTTTCCATAGGCTCCGCCCCCCTGACGAGCATCACAAAAATCGACGCTCAAGTCAGAGGTGGC
GAAACCCGACAGGACTATAAAGATACCAGGCGTTTCCCCCTGGAAGCTCCCTCGTGCGCTCTCCTGTTCC
GACCCTGCCGCTTACCGGATACCTGTCCGCCTTTCTCCCTTCGGGAAGCGTGGCGCTTTCTCATAGCTCA
CGCTGTAGGTATCTCAGTTCGGTGTAGGTCGTTCGCTCCAAGCTGGGCTGTGTGCACGAACCCCCCGTTC
AGCCCGACCGCTGCGCCTTATCCGGTAACTATCGTCTTGAGTCCAACCCGGTAAGACACGACTTATCGCC
ACTGGCAGCAGCCACTGGTAACAGGATTAGCAGAGCGAGGTATGTAGGCGGTGCTACAGAGTTCTTGAAG
TGGTGGCCTAACTACGGCTACACTAGAAGGACAGTATTTGGTATCTGCGCTCTGCTGAAGCCAGTTACCT
TCGGAAAAAGAGTTGGTAGCTCTTGATCCGGCAAACAAACCACCGCTGGTAGCGGTGGTTTTTTTGTTTG
CAAGCAGCAGATTACGCGCAGAAAAAAAGGATCTCAAGAAGATCCTTTGATCTTTTCTACGGGGTCTGAC
GCTCAGTGGAACGAAAACTCACGTTAAGGGATTTTGGTCATGCATGATATATCTCCCAATTTGTGTAGGG
CTTATTATGCACGCTTAAAAATAATAAAAGCAGACTTGACCTGATAGTTTGGCTGTGAGCAATTATGTGC
TTAGTGCATCTAACGCTTGAGTTAAGCCGCGCCGCGAAGCGGCGTCGGCTTGAACGAATTTCTAGCTAGA
CATTATTTGCCGACTACCTTGGTGATCTCGCCTTTCACGTAGTGGACAAATTCTTCCAACTGATCTGCGC
GCGAGGCCAAGCGATCTTCTTCTTGTCCAAGATAAGCCTGTCTAGCTTCAAGTATGACGGGCTGATACTG
GGCCGGCAGGCGCTCCATTGCCCAGTCGGCAGCGACATCCTTCGGCGCGATTTTGCCGGTTACTGCGCTG
TACCAAATGCGGGACAACGTAAGCACTACATTTCGCTCATCGCCAGCCCAGTCGGGCGGCGAGTTCCATA
GCGTTAAGGTTTCATTTAGCGCCTCAAATAGATCCTGTTCAGGAACCGGATCAAAGAGTTCCTCCGCCGC
TGGACCTACCAAGGCAACGCTATGTTCTCTTGCTTTTGTCAGCAAGATAGCCAGATCAATGTCGATCGTG
GCTGGCTCGAAGATACCTGCAAGAATGTCATTGCGCTGCCATTCTCCAAATTGCAGTTCGCGCTTAGCTG
GATAACGCCACGGAATGATGTCGTCGTGCACAACAATGGTGACTTCTACAGCGCGGAGAATCTCGCTCTC
TCCAGGGGAAGCCGAAGTTTCCAAAAGGTCGTTGATCAAAGCTCGCCGCGTTGTTTCATCAAGCCTTACG
GTCACCGTAACCAGCAAATCAATATCACTGTGTGGCTTCAGGCCGCCATCCACTGCGGAGCCGTACAAAT
GTACGGCCAGCAACGTCGGTTCGAGATGGCGCTCGATGACGCCAACTACCTCTGATAGTTGAGTCGATAC
TTCGGCGATCACCGCTTCCCCCATGATGTTTAACTTTGTTTTAGGGCGACTGCCCTGCTGCGTAACATCG
TTGCTGCTCCATAACATCAAACATCGACCCACGGCGTAACGCGCTTGCTGCTTGGATGCCCGAGGCATAG
ACTGTACCCCAAAAAAACAGTCATAACAAGCCATGAAAACCGCCACTGCGCCGTTACCACCGCTGCGTTC
GGTCAAGGTTCTGGACCAGTTGCGTGAGCGCATACGCTACTTGCATTACAGCTTACGAACCGAACAGGCT
TATGTCCACTGGGTTCGTGCCCGAATTGATCACAGGCAGCAACGCTCTGTCATCGTTACAATCAACATGC
TACCCTCCGCGAGATCATCCGTGTTTCAAACCCGGCAGCTTAGTTGCCGTTCTTCCGAATAGCATCGGTA
ACATGAGCAAAGTCTGCCGCCTTACAACGGCTCTCCCGCTGACGCCGTCCCGGACTGATGGGCTGCCTGT
ATCGAGTGGTGATTTTGTGCCGAGCTGCCGGTCGGGGAGCTGTTGGCTGGCTGGTGGCAGGATATATTGT
GGTGTAAACAAATTGACGCTTAGACAACTTAATAACACATTGCGGACGTTTTTAATGTACTGAATTAACG
CCGAATTAGGCTGAATTTATTTCTATTAATCTCGACGGATCAGCTTCACGCTGCCGCAAGCACTCAGGGC
GCAAGGGCTGCTAAAGGAAGCGGAACACGTAGAAAGCCAGTCCGCAGAAACGGTGCTGACCCCGGATGAA
TGTCAGCTACTGGGCTATCTGGACAAGGGAAAACGCAAGCGCAAAGAGAAAGCAGGTAGCTTGCAGTGGG
CTTACATGGCGATAGCTAGACTGGGCGGTTTTATGGACAGCAAGCGAACCGGAATTGCCAGCTGGGGCGC
CCTCTGGTAAGGTTGGGAAGCCCTGCAAAGTAAACTGGATGGCTTTCTTGCCGCCAAGGATCTGATGGCG
CAGGGGATCAAGATCATGAGCGGAGAATTAAGGGAGTCACGTTATGACCCCCGCCGATGACGCGGGACAA
GCCGTTTTACGTTTGGAACTGACAGAACCGCAACGTTGAAGGAGCCACTCAGCCGCGGGTTTCTGGAGTT
TAATGAGCTAAGCACATACGTCAGAAACCATTATTGCGCGTTCAAAAGTCGCCTAAGGTCACTATCAGCT
AGCAAATATTTCTTGTCAAAAATGCTCCACTGACGTTCCATAAATTCCCCTCGGTATCCAATTAGAGTCT
CATATTCACTCTCAATCCAGATCTGATCCCGGGGGGCAATAAGATATGAGCCCAGAACGACGCCCGGCCG
ACATCCGCCGTGCCACCGAGGCGGACATGCCGGCGGTCTGCACCATCGTCAACCACTACATCGAGACAAG
CACGGTCAACTTCCGTACCGAGCCGCAGGAACCGCAGGAGTGGACGGACGACCTCGTCCGTCTGCGGGAG
CGCTATCCCTGGCTCGTCGCCGAGGTGGACGGCGAGGTCGCCGGCATCGCCTACGCGGGCCCCTGGAAGG
CACGCAACGCCTACGACTGGACGGCCGAGTCGACCGTGTACGTCTCCCCCCGCCACCAGCGGACGGGACT
GGGCTCCACGCTCTACACCCACCTGCTGAAGTCCCTGGAGGCACAGGGCTTCAAGAGCGTGGTCGCTGTC
ATCGGGCTGCCCAACGACCCGAGCGTGCGCATGCACGAGGCGCTCGGATATGCCCCCCGCGGCATGCTGC
GGGCGGCCGGCTTCAAGCACGGGAACTGGCATGACGTGGGTTTCTGGCAGCTGGACTTCAGCCTGCCGGT
ACCGCCCCGTCCGGTCCTGCCCGTCACCGAGATCTGAACGGAGTGCGCGTGGCATCGCCCGAGTTGGAGC
TGGTACGGGAACTCATCGAACTCAACTGGCATACCCGCAATGGTGAGGTGGAACCGCGGCGGATCGCGTA
CGACCGTGCCCAGGAGGGGGTACCGAGCTGGGGACGTCCCC
Features (pLannotate 1.2.2; 24 found; start..end, strand, type, name):
     17..41      +  protein_bind   attB2: mutant version of attB; recombination site for the Gateway® BP reaction BP Clonase™
     52..471     -  CDS            UnaG: bilirubin-binding green fluorescent protein from Anguilla japonica (Kumagai et al., 2013)
    502..1209    -  CDS            mCherry: mCherry is a basic (constitutively fluorescent) red fluorescent protein published in 2004, derived from Discosoma sp.. It is reported to be a very rapidly-maturing monomer with low acid sensitivity.
   1225..2454    -  CDS            YU87_ARATH: Experimental evidence at transcript level: Swiss-Prot protein existence level 2. From Arabidopsis thaliana (Mouse-ear cress).
   2478..2502    -  protein_bind   attB1: mutant version of attB; recombination site for the Gateway® BP reaction BP Clonase™
   2528..2869    -  promoter       CaMV 35S promoter: strong constitutive promoter from cauliflower mosaic virus
   3360..3380    +  misc_feature   MCS (fragment): pUC18/19 multiple cloning site
   3383..3537    +  CDS            lacZα (fragment): LacZα fragment of β-galactosidase; lacZ fragment
   3603..3627    +  misc_feature   RB T-DNA repeat: right border repeat from nopaline C58 T-DNA
   3967..4368    +  CDS            Y4CG_SINFN (fragment): Protein inferred from homology: Swiss-Prot protein existence level 3. From Sinorhizobium fredii (strain NBRC 101917 / NGR234).
   4928..5557    +  CDS            pVS1 StaA: stability protein from the Pseudomonas plasmid pVS1 (Heeb et al., 2000)
   5986..7059    +  CDS            pVS1 RepA: replication protein from the Pseudomonas plasmid pVS1 (Heeb et al., 2000)
   7125..7319    +  rep_origin     pVS1 oriV: origin of replication for the Pseudomonas plasmid pVS1 (Heeb et al., 2000)
   7522..7561    +  CDS            rop (fragment): Rop protein, which maintains plasmids at low copy number; rop
   7663..7803    +  misc_feature   bom: basis of mobility region from pBR322
   7989..8577    -  rep_origin     ori: high-copy-number ColE1/pMB1/pBR322/pUC origin of replication
   8823..9610    -  CDS            SmR (fragment): aminoglycoside adenylyltransferase (Murphy, 1985); aadA; confers resistance to spectinomycin and streptomycin
   9621..9677    -  CDS            GmR (fragment): gentamycin acetyltransferase; aacC1; confers resistance to gentamycin
   9853..9876    -  promoter       Pc promoter (fragment): intI1 (promoter lies within the coding sequence); class 1 integron promoter
  10135..10159   +  misc_feature   LB T-DNA repeat: left border repeat from nopaline C58 T-DNA
  10256..10585   +  CDS            tnpA (fragment): TN5P_ECOLX - Also known as tnp. Experimental evidence at protein level: Swiss-Prot protein existence level 1. Mediates transposition of transposon Tn5 by a 'cut and paste' mechanism. First, the monomeric transposase binds the 19 bp inverted DNA repeats flanking the transposon. Then, dimerization of the DNA- bound transposase creates a synaptic DNA complex. After nicking of the first DNA strand, excision of the transposon proceeds through a series of intermediates. The transposase then mediates the insertion of the transposon at a new site by strand transfer. The activity of the wild- type tran
  10665..10844   +  promoter       NOS promoter: nopaline synthase promoter
  10896..11447   +  CDS            BlpR: phosphinothricin acetyltransferase; Streptomyces hygroscopicus bar; confers resistance to bialophos or phosphinothricin
  11462..2       +  CDS            bah (fragment) (across the origin): BAH_STRHY - Protein inferred from homology: Swiss-Prot protein existence level 3. This protein removes the N-acetyl group from bialaphos as one of the final steps of the bialaphos biosynthetic pathway. From Streptomyces hygroscopicus.
