[The description below was written by a language model from this plasmid's Addgene catalogue record and pLannotate feature annotations shown in this document.]
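Description:
pGWB602-tkUnaG is a Gateway-derived plant binary vector built on the pGWB602 backbone and intended for Agrobacterium-mediated plant transformation. The backbone carries two replication systems: a ColE1/pBR322-type origin with the bom mobilisation region for propagation in E. coli, and the pVS1 oriV with its RepA replication and StaA stability proteins for maintenance in Agrobacterium. Bacterial selection is by spectinomycin, conferred by the aadA (SmR) aminoglycoside adenylyltransferase gene. Nopaline-type left and right border repeats delimit the T-DNA that is transferred into the plant genome.

Within the T-DNA, a CaMV 35S promoter drives strong constitutive expression of a single fusion reading frame lying between attB1 and attB2 sites, the scars of Gateway recombination used to insert the cassette. The frame begins with an Arabidopsis thaliana coding sequence, which the catalogue entry identifies as full-length BESTROPHIN-LIKE PROTEIN2. It is followed by the red fluorescent protein mCherry and then UnaG, the eel-derived green fluorescent protein that fluoresces only when bound to bilirubin. The Arabidopsis protein serves to target the fusion to the plastid thylakoid membrane. There UnaG acts as a bilirubin sensor, while the constitutively fluorescent mCherry can report expression and localisation of the fusion independently of ligand. The annotation does not list a terminator for this cassette. A second T-DNA cassette near the left border places the bar phosphinothricin acetyltransferase gene under the NOS promoter, allowing selection of transformed plants with bialaphos or phosphinothricin. The construct was made for studying the subcellular distribution of bilirubin in plants.
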