Addgene plasmid #221661: pGWB602-tkUnaG
Purpose: For Agrobacterium-mediated transformation. Plastid(thylakoid membrane)-localized mCherry-UnaG.
Depositing lab: Yutaka Kodama. Depositing organization: Utsunomiya University. Publication: Bilirubin Distribution in Plants at the Subcellular and Tissue Levels. Ishikawa K, Kodama Y. Plant Cell Physiol. 2024 Feb 27:pcae017. doi: 10.1093/pcp/pcae017. PubMed 38466577.
Backbone
  Vector backbone: pGWB602
  Vector type: Plant Expression
Growth in bacteria
  Bacterial resistance: Spectinomycin, 50 μg/mL
  Growth temperature: 37°C
  Growth strain: DH5alpha
  Copy number: Unknown
Gene/Insert
  Gene/Insert name: mCherry-UnaG flanked with the full-length coding sequence for Arabidopsis BESTROPHIN-LIKE PROTEIN2
Terms and licenses: Academic/Nonprofit Terms; Industry Terms: Not Available to Industry
How to cite: pGWB602-tkUnaG was a gift from Yutaka Kodama (Addgene plasmid # 221661 ; http://n2t.net/addgene:221661 ; RRID:Addgene_221661)
